Addgene plasmid #36052: pCMV-Pax2
Depositing lab: Jonathan Epstein. Depositing organization: University of Pennsylvania. Publication: Pax3 is required for enteric ganglia formation and functions with Sox10 to modulate expression of c-ret. Lang D, Chen F, Milewski R, Li J, Lu MM, Epstein JA. J Clin Invest. 2000 Oct;106(8):963-71. 10.1172/JCI10828 PubMed 11032856.
Backbone
  Vector backbone: pCMVbeta
  Backbone size w/o insert (bp): 7164
  Vector type: Mammalian Expression
Growth in bacteria
  Bacterial resistance: Ampicillin, 100 μg/mL
  Growth temperature: 37°C
  Growth strain: DH5alpha
  Copy number: Unknown
Gene/Insert
  Gene/Insert name: Pax2
  Species: M. musculus (mouse)
  Entrez Gene: Pax2 (a.k.a. Opdc, Pax-2)
  Promoter: CMV
  Cloning method: Restriction Enzyme; 5′ cloning site NotI (not destroyed); 3′ cloning site Unknown (unknown if destroyed)
  Sequencing primers: 5′ CMV-F
Terms and licenses: Academic/Nonprofit Terms; Industry Terms: Not Available to Industry
How to cite: pCMV-Pax2 was a gift from Jonathan Epstein (Addgene plasmid # 36052 ; http://n2t.net/addgene:36052 ; RRID:Addgene_36052)
