[The description below was written by a language model from this plasmid's Addgene catalogue record.]
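Description:
pCMV-Pax2 is a mammalian expression plasmid built on the pCMVbeta backbone and carrying the mouse (M. musculus) Pax2 gene under control of the CMV promoter, a strong constitutive viral promoter that drives high-level transcription in most transfected mammalian cell types. The insert was placed by restriction cloning, with a NotI site retained at the 5′ junction; the 3′ cloning site is not recorded, so whether the insert can be released as a simple fragment is not clear from the record. No epitope tags, fusion partners or reporters are listed. The plasmid is propagated in E. coli under ampicillin selection. The copy number is listed as unknown, and no mammalian selection marker is recorded, which suggests use mainly in transient transfection. No feature table is available, so other elements such as the origin of replication, any intron, or the polyadenylation signal cannot be confirmed here. The insert length is likewise not stated, nor is it stated which Pax2 isoform is encoded.

Pax2 is a paired-box transcription factor. The construct provides a way to overexpress it in cultured cells, for example in co-transfection assays that test whether a Pax protein can activate or modulate a target promoter or enhancer. The associated publication concerns the related factor Pax3, its role in enteric ganglia formation and its cooperation with Sox10 in regulating c-ret expression. In that setting a Pax2 expression vector would plausibly serve as a comparison between Pax family members, although the record does not spell out its specific role in that work.
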