>Addgene plasmid #36052 | pCMV-Pax2 | addgene partial sequence | sequence record 64557 | cmv-fwd
AGCAGAGCTCGTTTAGTGAACCGTCAGATCGCCTGGAGACGCCATCCACGCTGTTTTGACCTCCATAGAA
GACACCGGGACCGATCCAGCCTCCGGACTCTAGAGGATCCGGTACTCGAGGAACTGAAAAACCAGAAAGT
TAACTGGTAAGTTTAGTCTTTTTGTCTTTTATTTCAGGTCCCGGATCCGGTGGTGGTGCAAATCAAAGAA
CTGCTCCTCAGTGGATGTTGCCTTTACTTCTAGGCCTGTACGGAAGTGTTACTTCTGCTCTAAAAGCTGC
GGAATTGTACCCGCGGCCGCGTTGCTCCCGCTCCTCTGCCTCCCGATGGATATGCACTGCAAAGCAGACC
CCTTCTCCGCGATGCACCGGCACGGGGGTGTGAACCAGCTCGGGGGGGTGTTTGTGAACGGCCGGCCCCT
ACCCGACGTGGTGAGGCAGCGCATCGTGGAGCTGGCCCACCAGGGTGTGCGGCCCTGTGACATCTCCCGG
CAGCTGCGGGTCAGCCATGGCTGTGTCAGCAAAATCCTGGGCAGGTACTACGAGACTGGCAGCATCAAGC
CCGGAGTGATTGGTGGCTCCAAGCCCAAGGTGGCAACGCCCAAAGTGGTGGACAAGATTGCCGAATACAA
GCGACAGAACCCGACTATGTTCGCCTGGGAGATCCGTGACAGGCTGCTAGCCGAGGGCATCTGCGATAAT
GACACAGTTCCCAGTGTCTCATCCATCAACAGGATCATCCGGACCAAAGTTCAGCAGCCTTTCCACCCAA
CGCCGGATGGGGCAGGGACAGGAGTGACTGCCCCCGGCCACACCATCGTTCCCAGCACGGCCTCCCCTCC
TGTTTCCAGCGCCTCTAACGACCCAGTGGGATCCTACTCCATCAACGGGATCCTGGGGATTCCTCGCTCC
AACGGTGAGAAGAGGAAACGCGAGGAAGTCGAGGTATACACTGATCCTGCCCACATTAGAGGAGGTGGAG
GTTTACATCTGGTCTGGACTTTAA
