>Addgene plasmid #36052 | pCMV-Pax2 | addgene partial sequence | sequence record 64970 | M13_pUC_fwd_primer
CCTGCAGGTCGTTACATAACTTACGGTAAATGGCCCGCCTGGCTGACCGCCCAACGACCCCCGCCCATTG
ACGTCAATAATGACGTATGTTCCCATAGTAACGCCAATAGGGACTTTCCATTGACGTCAATGGGTGGAGT
ATTTACGGTAAACTGCCCACTTGGCAGTACATCAAGTGTATCATATGCCAAGTACGCCCCCTATTGACGT
CAATGACGGTAAATGGCCCGCCTGGCATTATGCCCAGTACATGACCTTATGGGACTTTCCTACTTGGCAG
TACATCTACGTATTAGTCATCGCTATTACCATGGTGATGCGGTTTTGGCAGTACATCAATGGGCGTGGAT
AGCGGTTTGACTCACGGGGATTTCCAAGTCTCCACCCCATTGACGTCAATGGGAGTTTGTTTTGGCACCA
AAATCAACGGGACTTTCCAAAATGTCGTAACAACTCCGCCCCATTGACGCAAATGGGCGGTAGGCGTGTA
CGGTGGGAGGTCTATATAAGCAGAGCTCGTTTAGTGAACCGTCAGATCGCCTGGAGACGCCATCCACGCT
GTTTTGACCTCCATAGAAGACACCGGGACCGATCCAGCCTCCGGACTCTAGAGGATCCGGTACTCGAGGA
ACTGAAAAACCAGAAAGTTAACTGGTAAGTTTAGTCTTTTTGTCTTTTATTTCAGGTCCCGGATCCGGTG
GTGGTGCAAATCAAAGAACTGCTCCTCAGTGGATGTTGCCTTTACTTCTAGGCCTGTACGGAAGTGTTAC
TTCTGCTCTAAAAGCTGCGGAATTGTACCCGCGGCCGCGTTGCTCCCGCTCCTCTGCCTCCCGATGGATA
TGCACTGCAAAGCAGACCCCTTCTCCGCGATGCACCGGCACGGGGGTGTGAACCAGCTCGGGGGGGTGTT
TGTGAACGGCCGGCCCCTACCCGACGTGGTGAGGCAGCGCATCGTGGAGCTGGCCCACCAGGGTGTGCGG
CCTG
